Addgene plasmid #10911: Rc/CMV cyclin B2
Depositing lab: Bob Weinberg. Depositing organization: Whitehead Institute for Biomedical Research. Publication: Regulation of retinoblastoma protein functions by ectopic expression of human cyclins. Hinds PW, Mittnacht S, Dulic V, Arnold A, Reed SI, Weinberg RA. Cell. 1992 Sep 18. 70(6):993-1006. 10.1016/0092-8674(92)90249-C PubMed 1388095.
Backbone
  Vector backbone: pRc/CMV
  Backbone size w/o insert (bp): 5542
  Vector type: Mammalian Expression
  Selectable markers: Neomycin (select with G418)
Growth in bacteria
  Bacterial resistance: Ampicillin, 100 μg/mL
  Growth temperature: 37°C
  Growth strain: DH5alpha
  Copy number: High Copy
Gene/Insert
  Gene/Insert name: cyclin B2
  Species: H. sapiens (human)
  Insert size (bp): 1600
  Entrez Gene: CCNB2 (a.k.a. HsT17299)
  Cloning method: Restriction Enzyme; 5′ cloning site BstXI (destroyed during cloning); 3′ cloning site BstXI (destroyed during cloning)
  Sequencing primers: 5′ T7
Resource information
  A portion of this plasmid was derived from a plasmid made by: S. Reed
Terms and licenses: Academic/Nonprofit Terms; Industry Terms: Not Available to Industry
Depositor comments: See author's map.
How to cite: Rc/CMV cyclin B2 was a gift from Bob Weinberg (Addgene plasmid # 10911 ; http://n2t.net/addgene:10911 ; RRID:Addgene_10911)
