[The description below was written by a language model from this plasmid's Addgene catalogue record.]
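Description:
Rc/CMV cyclin B2 is a mammalian expression plasmid built on the pRc/CMV backbone (about 5.5 kb without insert) and carrying a roughly 1.6 kb human cyclin B2 (CCNB2) insert. It is maintained in E. coli as a high-copy plasmid under ampicillin selection. For mammalian cells it carries a neomycin resistance marker, so transfected cells can be selected with G418, including for stable lines. No feature table accompanies the record, so individual backbone elements are not itemised. As the backbone name indicates, pRc/CMV vectors drive the inserted cDNA from the strong, constitutive cytomegalovirus immediate-early promoter. The use of T7 as the 5′ sequencing primer implies a T7 priming site upstream of the insert.

The cyclin B2 fragment was inserted by restriction cloning at BstXI sites on both the 5′ and 3′ sides, and both sites were destroyed in the process, so the insert cannot be released again with that enzyme. The record lists no epitope tags, fusions or mutations, which suggests the protein is expressed in native form, although this is not stated explicitly. Part of the plasmid was derived from a construct made in another laboratory, and the depositor refers users to the author's map for further detail.

Cyclin B2 is a B-type mitotic cyclin that partners with cyclin-dependent kinase at the G2/M transition. The construct comes from a study of how ectopic expression of human cyclins affects retinoblastoma protein function, and it suits overexpression of human cyclin B2 in cultured mammalian cells for cell-cycle experiments.
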