>Addgene plasmid #10911 | Rc/CMV cyclin B2 | addgene partial sequence | sequence record 17873 | 10911 with T7
ACGGCCGCCAGGATCTGAATTCGCCAAGGTTTGCGGCCGCAAACCTTGGAACGGCTCGGAGAGCAGTCCT
AACGGCGCCTCGTACGCTAGTGTCCTCCCTTTTCAGTCCGCGTCCCTCCCTGGGCCGGGCTGGCACTCTT
GCCTTCCCCGTCCCTCATGGCGCTGCTCCGACGCCCGACGGTGTCCAGTGATTTGGAGAATATTGACACA
GGAGTTAATTCTAAAGTTAAGAGTCATGTGACTATTAGGCGAACTGTTTTAGAAGAAATTGGAAATAGAG
TTACAACCAGAGCAGCACAAGTAGCTAAGAAAGCTCAGAACACCAAAGTTCCAGTTCAACCCACCAAAAC
AACAAATGTCAACAAACAACTGAAACCTACTGCTTCTGTCAAACCAGTACAGATGGAAAAGTTGGCTCCA
AAGGGTCCTTCTCCCACACCTGAGGATGTCTCCATGAAGGAAGAGAATCTCTGCCAAGCTTTTTCTGATG
CCTTGCTCTGCAAAATCGAGGACATTGATAACGAAGATTGGGAGAACCCTCAGCTCTGCAGTGACTACGT
TAAGGATATCTATCAGTATCTCAGGCAGCTGGAGGTTTTGCAGTCCATAAACCCACATTTCTTAGATGGA
AGAGATATAAATGGACGCATGCGTGCCATCCTAGTGGATTGGCTGGTACAAGTCCACTCCAAGTTTAGGC
TTCTGCAGGAGACTCTGTACATGTGCGT
